>Addgene plasmid #170867 | His-GFP-Granuphilin | addgene full sequence | sequence record 335139 | Addgene NGS Result
TAGTTATTAATAGTAATCAATTACGGGGTCATTAGTTCATAGCCCATATATGGAGTTCCGCGTTACATAA
CTTACGGTAAATGGCCCGCCTGGCTGACCGCCCAACGACCCCCGCCCATTGACGTCAATAATGACGTATG
TTCCCATAGTAACGCCAATAGGGACTTTCCATTGACGTCAATGGGTGGAGTATTTACGGTAAACTGCCCA
CTTGGCAGTACATCAAGTGTATCATATGCCAAGTACGCCCCCTATTGACGTCAATGACGGTAAATGGCCC
GCCTGGCATTATGCCCAGTACATGACCTTATGGGACTTTCCTACTTGGCAGTACATCTACGTATTAGTCA
TCGCTATTACCATGGTGATGCGGTTTTGGCAGTACATCAATGGGCGTGGATAGCGGTTTGACTCACGGGG
ATTTCCAAGTCTCCACCCCATTGACGTCAATGGGAGTTTGTTTTGGCACCAAAATCAACGGGACTTTCCA
AAATGTCGTAACAACTCCGCCCCATTGACGCAAATGGGCGGTAGGCGTGTACGGTGGGAGGTCTATATAA
GCAGAGCTGGTTTAGTGAACCGTCAGATCCGCTAGCGCTACCGGTCGCCACCATGGGCAGCAGCCATCAT
CATCATCATCACAGCAGCGGCGTGAGCAAGGGCGAGGAGCTGTTCACCGGGGTGGTGCCCATCCTGGTCG
AGCTGGACGGCGACGTAAACGGCCACAAGTTCAGCGTGTCCGGCGAGGGCGAGGGCGATGCCACCTACGG
CAAGCTGACCCTGAAGTTCATCTGCACCACCGGCAAGCTGCCCGTGCCCTGGCCCACCCTCGTGACCACC
CTGACCTACGGCGTGCAGTGCTTCAGCCGCTACCCCGACCACATGAAGCAGCACGACTTCTTCAAGTCCG
CCATGCCCGAAGGCTACGTCCAGGAGCGCACCATCTTCTTCAAGGACGACGGCAACTACAAGACCCGCGC
CGAGGTGAAGTTCGAGGGCGACACCCTGGTGAACCGCATCGAGCTGAAGGGCATCGACTTCAAGGAGGAC
GGCAACATCCTGGGGCACAAGCTGGAGTACAACTACAACAGCCACAACGTCTATATCATGGCCGACAAGC
AGAAGAACGGCATCAAGGTGAACTTCAAGATCCGCCACAACATCGAGGACGGCAGCGTGCAGCTCGCCGA
CCACTACCAGCAGAACACCCCCATCGGCGACGGCCCCGTGCTGCTGCCCGACAACCACTACCTGAGCACC
CAGTCCAAGCTGAGCAAAGACCCCAACGAGAAGCGCGATCACATGGTCCTGCTGGAGTTCGTGACCGCCG
CCGGGATCACTCTCGGCATGGACGAGCTGTACAAGTCCGGACTCAGATCTCGAGAAATGTCGGAGTTACT
GGACCTTTCTTTTCTGTCTGAGGAGGAAAAGGATTTGATTCTCAGTGTTCTACAGCGAGATGAAGAGGTC
CGGAAAGCAGATGAGAAAAGGATTAGGCGACTAAAGAATGAGTTACTGGAGATAAAAAGGAAAGGGGCCA
AGAGGGGCAGCCAACACTACAGTGATCGGACCTGTGCCCGGTGCCAGGAGAGCCTGGGCCGTTTGAGTCC
CAAAACCAATACTTGTCGGGGTTGTAATCACCTGGTGTGTCGGGACTGCCGCATACAGGAAAGCAATGGT
ACCTGGAGGTGCAAGGTGTGCGCCAAGGAAATAGAGTTGAAGAAAGCAACTGGGGACTGGTTTTATGACC
AGAAAGTGAATCGCTTTGCTTACCGCACAGGTAGTGAGATAATCAGGATGTCCCTGCGCCACAAACCTGC
AGTGAGTAAAAGAGAGACAGTGGGACAGTCCCTCCTTCATCAGACACAGATGGGTGACATCTGGCCAGGA
AGAAAGATCATTCAGGAGCGGCAGAAGGAGCCCAGTGTGCTATTTGAAGTGCCAAAGCTGAAAAGTGGAA
AGAGTGCATTGGAAGCTGAGAGTGAGAGTCTGGATAGCTTCACAGCTGACTCGGATAGCACCTCCAGGAG
AGACTCTCTGGATAAATCTGGCCTCTTTCCAGAATGGAAGAAGATGTCTGCTCCCAAATCTCAAGTAGAA
AAGGAAACTCAGCCTGGAGGTCAAAATGTGGTATTTGTGGATGAGGGTGAGATGATATTTAAGAAGAACA
CCAGAAAAATCCTCAGGCCTTCAGAGTACACTAAATCTGTGATAGATCTTCGCCCAGAAGATGTGGTACA
TGAAAGTGGCTCCTTGGGAGACAGAAGCAAATCCGTCCCAGGCCTCAATGTGGATATGGAAGAGGAAGAA
GAAGAAGAAGACATTGACCACCTAGTGAAGTTACATCGCCAGAAGCTAGCCAGAAGCAGCATGCAAAGTG
GCTCCTCCATGAGTACGATCGGCAGCATGATGAGCATCTACAGTGAAGCTGGTGATTTCGGGAAC
[390 nt withheld, positions 2446-2835]
ATCAGTGCTGAGTCCCCGACTGGCTTGCCATCACACAAAGGCGAGTTGGTGGTTTCATTGAAATACATCC
CAGCCTCCAAAACCCCTGTTGGAGGTGACCGGAAAAAGAGTAAAGGTGGGGAAGGGGGAGAGCTCCAGGT
GTGGATCAAAGAAGCCAAGAACTTGACGGCTGCCAAAGCAGGAGGGACTTCAGACAGCTTTGTCAAGGGA
TACCTCCTTCCCATGAGGAACAAGGCCAGTAAACGTAAAACTCCTGTGATGAAGAAGACCCTGAATCCTC
ACTACAACCATACATTTGTCTACAATGGTGTGAGGCTGGAAGATCTACAGCATATGTGCCTGGAACTGAC
TGTGTGGGACCGGGAGCCCCTGGCCAGCAATGACTTCCTGGGAGGGGTCAGGCTGGGTGTTGGCACTGGG
ATCAGTAATGGGGAAGTGGTGGACTGGATGGACTCGACTGGGGAAGAAGTGAGCCTGTGGCAGAAGATGC
GACAGTACCCAGGGTCTTGGGCAGAAGGGACTCTGCAGCTCCGTTCCTCAATGGCCAAGCAGAAGCTGGG
TTTATGAGAATTCTGCAGTCGACGGTACCGCGGGCCCGGGATCCACCGGATCTAGATAACTGATCATAAT
CAGCCATACCACATTTGTAGAGGTTTTACTTGCTTTAAAAAACCTCCCACACCTCCCCCTGAACCTGAAA
CATAAAATGAATGCAATTGTTGTTGTTAACTTGTTTATTGCAGCTTATAATGGTTACAAATAAAGCAATA
GCATCACAAATTTCACAAATAAAGCATTTTTTTCACTGCATTCTAGTTGTGGTTTGTCCAAACTCATCAA
TGTATCTTAACGCGTAAATTGTAAGCGTTAATATTTTGTTAAAATTCGCGTTAAATTTTTGTTAAATCAG
CTCATTTTTTAACCAATAGGCCGAAATCGGCAAAATCCCTTATAAATCAAAAGAATAGACCGAGATAGGG
T
[37 nt withheld, positions 3817-3853]
AAAGAACGTGGACTCCAACGTCAAAGG
[49 nt withheld, positions 3881-3929]
T
[91 nt withheld, positions 3931-4021]
G
[124 nt withheld, positions 4023-4146]
CAGGTGGCACTTTTCGGGGAAATGTGCGCGGAACCCCTATTTGTTTATTTTTCTAAATACATTCAAATAT
GTATCCGCTCATGAGACAATAACCCTGATAAATGCTTCAATAATATTGAAAAAGGAAGAGTCCTGAGGCG
GAAAGAACCAGCTGTGGAATGTGTGTCAGTTAGGGTGTGGAAAGTCCCCAGGCTCCCCAGCAGGCAGAAG
TATGCAAAGCATGCATCTCAATTAGTCAGCAACCAGGTGTGGAAAGTCCCCAGGCTCCCCAGCAGGCAGA
AGTATGCAAAGCATGCATCTCAATTAGTCAGCAACCATAGTCCCGCCCCTAACTCCGCCCATCCCGCCCC
TAACTCCGCCCAGTTCCGCCCATTCTCCGCCCCATGGCTGACTAATTTTTTTTATTTATGCAGAGGCCGA
GGCCGCCTCGGCCTCTGAGCTATTCCAGAAGTAGTGAGGAGGCTTTTTTGGAGGCCTAGGCTTTTGCAAA
GATCGATCAAGAGACAGGATGAGGATCGTTTCGCATGATTGAACAAGATGGATTGCACGCAGGTTCTCCG
GCCGCTTGGGTGGAGAGGCTATTCGGCTATGACTGGGCACAACAGACAATCGGCTGCTCTGATGCCGCCG
TGTTCCGGCTGTCAGCGCAGGGGCGCCCGGTTCTTTTTGTCAAGACCGACCTGTCCGGTGCCCTGAATGA
ACTGCAAGACGAGGCAGCGCGGCTATCGTGGCTGGCCACGACGGGCGTTCCTTGCGCAGCTGTGCTCGAC
GTTGTCACTGAAGCGGGAAGGGACTGGCTGCTATTGGGCGAAGTGCCGGGGCAGGATCTCCTGTCATCTC
ACCTTGCTCCTGCCGAGAAAGTATCCATCATGGCTGATGCAATGCGGCGGCTGCATACGCTTGATCCGGC
TACCTGCCCATTCGACCACCAAGCGAAACATCGCATCGAGCGAGCACGTACTCGGATGGAAGCCGGTCTT
GTCGATCAGGATGATCTGGACGAAGAGCATCAGGGGCTCGCGCCAGCCGAACTGTTCGCCAGGCTCAAGG
CGAGCATGCCCGACGGCGAGGATCTCGTCGTGACCCATGGCGATGCCTGCTTGCCGAATATCATGGTGGA
AAATGGCCGCTTTTCTGGATTCATCGACTGTGGCCGGCTGGGTGTGGCGGACCGCTATCAGGACATAGCG
TTGGCTACCCGTGATATTGCTGAAGAGCTTGGCGGCGAATGGGCTGACCGCTTCCTCGTGCTTTACGGTA
TCGCCGCTCCCGATTCGCAGCGCATCGCCTTCTATCGCCTTCTTGACGAGTTCTTCTGAGCGGGACTCTG
GGGTTCGAAATGACCGACCAAGCGACGCCCAACCTGCCATCACGAGATTTCGATTCCACCGCCGCCTTCT
ATGAAAGGTTGGGCTTCGGAATCGTTTTCCGGGACGCCGGCTGGATGATCCTCCAGCGCGGGGATCTCAT
GCTGGAGTTCTTCGCCCACCCTAGGGGGAGGCTAACTGAAACACGGAAGGAGACAATACCGGAAGGAACC
CGCGCTATGACGGCAATAAAAAGACAGAATAAAACGCACGGTGTTGGGTCGTTTGTTCATAAACGCGGGG
TTCGGTCCCAGGGCTGGCACTCTGTCGATACCCCACCGAGACCCCATTGGGGCCAATACGCCCGCGTTTC
TTCCTTTTCCCCACCCCACCCCCCAAGTTCGGGTGAAGGCCCAGGGCTCGCAGCCAACGTCGGGGCGGCA
GGCCCTGCCATAGCCTCAGGTTACTCATATATACTTTAGATTGATTTAAAACTTCATTTTTAATTTAAAA
GGATCTAGGTGAAGATCCTTTTTGATAATCTCATGACCAAAATCCCTTAACGTGAGTTTTCGTTCCACTG
AGCGTCAGACCCCGTAGAAAAGATCAAAGGATCTTCTTGAGATCCTTTTTTTCTGCGCGTAATCTGCTGC
TTGCAAACAAAAAAACCACCGCTACCAGCGGTGGTTTGTTTGCCGGATCAAGAGCTACCAACTCTTTTTC
CGAAGGTAACTGGCTTCAGCAGAGCGCAGATACCAAATACTGTTCTTCTAGTGTAGCCGTAGTTAGGCCA
CCACTTCAAGAACTCTGTAGCACCGCCTACATACCTCGCTCTGCTAATCCTGTTACCAGTGGCTGCTGCC
AGTGGCGATAAGTCGTGTCTTACCGGGTTGGACTCAAGACGATAGTTACCGGATAAGGCGCAGCGGTCGG
GCTGAACGGGGGGTTCGTGCACACAGCCCAGCTTGGAGCGAACGACCTACACCGAACTGAGATACCTACA
GCGTGAGCTATGAGAAAGCGCCACGCTTCCCGAAGGGAGAAAGGCGGACAGGTATCCGGTAAGCGGCAGG
GTCGGAACAGGAGAGCGCACGAGGGAGCTTCCAGGGGGAAACGCCTGGTATCTTTATAGTCCTGTCGGGT
TTCGCCACCTCTGACTTGAGCGTCGATTTTTGTGATGCTCGTCAGGGGGGCGGAGCCTATGGAAAAACGC
CAGCAACGCGGCCTTTTTACGGTTCCTGGCCTTTTGCTGGCCTTTTGCTCACATGTTCTTTCCTGCGTTA
TCCCCTGATTCTGTGGATAACCGTATTACCGCCATGCAT
Features (pLannotate 1.2.2; 17 found; start..end, strand, type, name):
     61..364     +  enhancer       CMV enhancer: human cytomegalovirus immediate early enhancer
    365..568     +  promoter       CMV promoter: human cytomegalovirus (CMV) immediate early promoter
    625..641     +  CDS            capTEV™ (fragment): composite tag for in vivo biotinylation, TEV protease cleavage, and 6xHis tagging
    652..1365    +  CDS            mEGFP: mEGFP is a basic (constitutively fluorescent) green fluorescent protein published in 2002, derived from Aequorea victoria. It has moderate acid sensitivity.
   1366..1384    +  misc_feature   MCS (fragment): multiple cloning site
   1387..3399    +  CDS            SYTL4 (sequence partly withheld): SYTL4_HUMAN - Experimental evidence at protein level: Swiss-Prot protein existence level 1. Modulates exocytosis of dense-core granules and secretion of hormones in the pancreas and the pituitary. Interacts with vesicles containing negatively charged phospholipids in a Ca(2+)-independent manner (By similarity). From Homo sapiens (Human).
   3403..3439    +  misc_feature   MCS (fragment): multiple cloning site
   3456..3540    +  CDS            large T antigen (fragment): large T antigen from SV40 (simian virus 40)
   3563..3684    +  polyA_signal   SV40 poly(A) signal: SV40 polyadenylation signal
   3718..4146    -  rep_origin     f1 ori (sequence partly withheld): f1 bacteriophage origin of replication; arrow indicates direction of (+) strand synthesis
   4173..4277    +  promoter       AmpR promoter: bla
   4279..4636    +  promoter       SV40 promoter: SV40 enhancer and early promoter
   4671..5465    +  CDS            NeoR/KanR: aminoglycoside phosphotransferase from Tn5; aph(3')-II (or nptII); confers resistance to neomycin, kanamycin, and G418 (Geneticin®)
   5486..5638    +  CDS            ble (fragment): BLE_KLEPN - Experimental evidence at protein level: Swiss-Prot protein existence level 1. Binding protein with a strong affinity to the bleomycin family of antibiotics. Binds to CL990; an antimitotic-antibiotic compound. From Klebsiella pneumoniae.
   5697..5744    +  polyA_signal   HSV TK poly(A) signal: herpes simplex virus thymidine kinase polyadenylation signal (Cole and Stacy, 1985)
   5835..5851    -  polyA_signal   bGH poly(A) signal (fragment): bovine growth hormone polyadenylation signal
   6073..6661    +  rep_origin     ori: high-copy-number ColE1/pMB1/pBR322/pUC origin of replication
