[The description below was written by a language model from this plasmid's Addgene catalogue record and pLannotate feature annotations shown in this document.]
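Description:
His-GFP-Granuphilin is a mammalian expression plasmid of about 6.8 kb, built on the pEGFP-C1 backbone. It produces human granuphilin (synaptotagmin-like 4, SYTL4/SLP4) as an N-terminally tagged fluorescent fusion protein. It is maintained in E. coli through a high-copy ColE1/pUC-type origin and selected with kanamycin. The single NeoR/KanR (Tn5 aminoglycoside phosphotransferase) gene sits behind tandem bacterial (bla-type) and SV40 early promoters and ends in an HSV TK polyadenylation signal. This arrangement lets the same marker confer kanamycin resistance in bacteria and G418 resistance in transfected mammalian cells. An f1 origin is also present. The short fragments annotated as ble, large T antigen and bGH poly(A) look like backbone remnants or partial matches, not functional elements.

The expression cassette is driven by the human CMV immediate-early enhancer and promoter. Downstream, a short match to a composite tag corresponds to the 6xHis sequence, followed by a green fluorescent protein that the sequence annotation identifies as mEGFP, whereas the catalogue lists it as EGFP. A remnant of the multiple cloning site serves as a linker into the SYTL4 coding sequence, and the transcript terminates at the SV40 poly(A) signal. The order in the sequence is therefore His–GFP–granuphilin, as in the plasmid name, although the catalogue places the His tag on the insert.

Granuphilin modulates exocytosis of dense-core granules and hormone secretion. The associated publication concerns the nanoscale molecular organisation of docked dense-core vesicles in neuroendocrine cells. This suggests the construct is used to visualise or localise granuphilin at vesicle docking sites, with the His tag providing an additional handle for affinity-based detection or labelling, though the record does not state a specific use for it.
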