Addgene plasmid #170867: His-GFP-Granuphilin
Purpose: Mammalian expression of His-GFP-Granuphilin.
Depositing lab: Justin Taraska. Depositing organization: National Heart, Lung, and Blood Institute (NHLBI). Publication: The nanoscale molecular morphology of docked exocytic dense-core vesicles in neuroendocrine cells. Prasai B, Haber GJ, Strub MP, Ahn R, Ciemniecki JA, Sochacki KA, Taraska JW. Nat Commun. 2021 Jun 25;12(1):3970. doi: 10.1038/s41467-021-24167-9. PubMed 34172739.
Backbone
  Vector backbone: pEGFP-C1
  Backbone manufacturer: Clonetech
  Vector type: Mammalian Expression
Growth in bacteria
  Bacterial resistance: Kanamycin, 50 μg/mL
  Growth temperature: 37°C
  Growth strain: DH5alpha
  Copy number: High Copy
Gene/Insert
  Gene/Insert name: Synaptotagmin-like 4
  Species: H. sapiens (human)
  Entrez Gene: SYTL4 (a.k.a. SLP4)
  Promoter: CMV
  Tag / fusion protein: EGFP (N terminal on backbone); (His)6 (N terminal on insert)
  Cloning method: Unknown
  Sequencing primers: 5′ CMV-F; 3′ SV40-pArev
Terms and licenses: Academic/Nonprofit Terms; Industry Terms: Not Available to Industry
How to cite: His-GFP-Granuphilin was a gift from Justin Taraska (Addgene plasmid # 170867 ; http://n2t.net/addgene:170867 ; RRID:Addgene_170867)
